>Addgene plasmid #248994 | pKlab1154-HBEGF-2a-3xFLAG-BRCA1(full-length)-D1692H-2a-mRuby3-HBBIVS2-WPRE | addgene full sequence | sequence record 495726 | Addgene NGS Result
GTGCCAGCTGCATTAACATGGTCATAGCTGTTTCCTTGCGTATTGGGCGCTCTCCGCTTCCTCGCTCACT
GACTCGCTGCGCTCGGTCGTTCGGGTAAAGCCTGGGGTGCCTAATGAGCAAAAGGCCAGCAAAAGGCCAG
GAACCGTAAAAAGGCCGCGTTGCTGGCGTTTTTCCATAGGCTCCGCCCCCCTGACGAGCATCACAAAAAT
CGACGCTCAAGTCAGAGGTGGCGAAACCCGACAGGACTATAAAGATACCAGGCGTTTCCCCCTGGAAGCT
CCCTCGTGCGCTCTCCTGTTCCGACCCTGCCGCTTACCGGATACCTGTCCGCCTTTCTCCCTTCGGGAAG
CGTGGCGCTTTCTCATAGCTCACGCTGTAGGTATCTCAGTTCGGTGTAGGTCGTTCGCTCCAAGCTGGGC
TGTGTGCACGAACCCCCCGTTCAGCCCGACCGCTGCGCCTTATCCGGTAACTATCGTCTTGAGTCCAACC
CGGTAAGACACGACTTATCGCCACTGGCAGCAGCCACTGGTAACAGGATTAGCAGAGCGAGGTATGTAGG
CGGTGCTACAGAGTTCTTGAAGTGGTGGCCTAACTACGGCTACACTAGAAGAACAGTATTTGGTATCTGC
GCTCTGCTGAAGCCAGTTACCTTCGGAAAAAGAGTTGGTAGCTCTTGATCCGGCAAACAAACCACCGCTG
GTAGCGGTGGTTTTTTTGTTTGCAAGCAGCAGATTACGCGCAGAAAAAAAGGATCTCAAGAAGATCCTTT
GATCTTTTCTACGGGGTCTGACGCTCAGTGGAACGAAAACTCACGTTAAGGGATTTTGGTCATGAGATTA
TCAAAAAGGATCTTCACCTAGATCCTTTTAAATTAAAAATGAAGTTTTAAATCAATCTAAAGTATATATG
AGTAAACTTGGTCTGACAGTTACCAATGCTTAATCAGTGAGGCACCTATCTCAGCGATCTGTCTATTTCG
TTCATCCATAGTTGCCTGACTCCCCGTCGTGTAGATAACTACGATACGGGAGGGCTTACCATCTGGCCCC
AGTGCTGCAATGATACCGCGAGAACCACGCTCACCGGCTCCAGATTTATCAGCAATAAACCAGCCAGCCG
GAAGGGCCGAGCGCAGAAGTGGTCCTGCAACTTTATCCGCCTCCATCCAGTCTATTAATTGTTGCCGGGA
AGCTAGAGTAAGTAGTTCGCCAGTTAATAGTTTGCGCAACGTTGTTGCCATTGCTACAGGCATCGTGGTG
TCACGCTCGTCGTTTGGTATGGCTTCATTCAGCTCCGGTTCCCAACGATCAAGGCGAGTTACATGATCCC
CCATGTTGTGCAAAAAAGCGGTTAGCTCCTTCGGTCCTCCGATCGTTGTCAGAAGTAAGTTGGCCGCAGT
GTTATCACTCATGGTTATGGCAGCACTGCATAATTCTCTTACTGTCATGCCATCCGTAAGATGCTTTTCT
GTGACTGGTGAGTACTCAACCAAGTCATTCTGAGAATAGTGTATGCGGCGACCGAGTTGCTCTTGCCCGG
CGTCAATACGGGATAATACCGCGCCACATAGCAGAACTTTAAAAGTGCTCATCATTGGAAAACGTTCTTC
GGGGCGAAAACTCTCAAGGATCTTACCGCTGTTGAGATCCAGTTCGATGTAACCCACTCGTGCACCCAAC
TGATCTTCAGCATCTTTTACTTTCACCAGCGTTTCTGGGTGAGCAAAAACAGGAAGGCAAAATGCCGCAA
AAAAGGGAATAAGGGCGACACGGAAATGTTGAATACTCATACTCTTCCTTTTTCAATATTATTGAAGCAT
TTATCAGGGTTATTGTCTCATGAGCGGATACATATTTGAATGTATTTAGAAAAATAAACAAATAGGGGTT
CCGCGCACATTTCCCCGAAAAGTGCCACCTAAATTGTAAGCGTTAATATTTTGTTAAAATTCGCGTTAAA
TTTTTGTTAAATCAGCTCATTTTTTAACCAATAGGCCGAAATCGGCAAAATCCCTTATAAATCAAAAGAA
TAGACCGAGATAGGGTTGAGTGGCCGCTACAGGGCGCTCCCATTCGCCATTCAGGCTGCGCAACTGTTGG
GAAGGGCGTTTCGGTGCGGGCCTCTTCGCTATTACGCCAGCTGGCGAAAGGGGGATGTGCTGCAAGGCGA
TTAAGTTGGGTAACGCCAGGGTTTTCCCAGTCACGACGTTGTAAAACGACGGCCAGTCCCCCGGTCAGGC
AACATCACCCGAGCGCGACGTAATACGACTCACTATAGGGCGAATTGGCGGAAGGCCGTCAAGGCCGCAT
ACGCGTCCATGTCTTCGGAAATACAAGGACTTCTGCATCCATGGAGAATGCAAATATGTGAAGGAGCTCC
GGGCTCCCTCCTGCATGTAAGTGCCCCTTCCCCAGGGCTGAATCTCATCAGCACACTTTGTCAGCCACGT
GGCTGTTCCTCGTTGTCACTGTTCCTTGAATTCATGATTTCACCCAGTTTCTTCTCAACCTCTGGGCGGA
AGTTGGGAGGAGGGGAAATATATTTTTAGTCAGCGGAAGCCCCCTCCCCCCTATAGGATGCAATTTCCTG
TGGTATGGTTTTGTGACGTGCTTTAATCCTTGGGGACATTTCCTGCTTGCCCAGAAATGAGCATGTGGCT
AGGACAGCTGGCACCTGAAGGCAGGCCCTTAATTCTTGCCTGATGCCCTACTCTGGGAGGGAGAAGCCAG
TAGGAAACATGGCAGAGTGGGCTTCCAGGGCAGAGTAGAGCTCCTGTGGGAAGGTAGGAAGTGCATTTGG
ATGCATGATGTATAGGTATGTGTGTATTTGGGTTTATGTGCATGTAAGTGTGCAAATGTGGATTGACTGT
GAGGCATGGCAGGACTGTACAGAGAGGGATCATCATGGCGGCAGGTTGAGGCCTCTCTTTCTTCTTCCTT
ATCCCAGCAAGGACGAGGAGGTGGGAGACATGGAGAGTACTGGCCTTTGGCCACGTTGTGAGAGAACAAT
TCCTTTGTGCAGGGTTCACAGGAAATGGAACCTGACCCATTAGGCATCAGCCCCCGGAATTCTAGGGCGC
AGTAGTCCAGGGTTTCCTTGATGATGTCATACTTATCCTGTCCCTTTTTTTTCCACAGCTGCCACCCGGG
TTACCATGGAAAAAGGTGTCATGGGCTGAGCCTCCCAGTGGAAAATCGCTTATATACCTATGACCACACA
ACCATCCTGGCCGTGGTGGCTGTGGTGCTGTCATCTGTCTGTCTGCTGGTCATCGTGGGGCTTCTCATGT
TTAGGTACCATAGGAGAGGAGGTTATGATGTGGAAAATGAAGAGAAAGTGAAGTTGGGCATGACTAATTC
CCACGGATCCGAGGGCAGAGGAAGTCTGCTAACATGCGGTGACGTCGAGGAGAATCCTGGCCCAGCACCG
GGATCCACCGGTGACTACAAAGACCATGACGGTGATTATAAAGATCATGACATCGACTACAAGGATGACG
ATGACAAGCCAGTGTGGTGGAATTCGATATCAACAAGTTTGTACAAAAAAGTTGGCGATTTATCTGCTCT
TCGCGTTGAAGAAGTACAAAATGTCATTAATGCTATGCAGAAAATCTTAGAGTGTCCCATCTGTCTGGAG
TTGATCAAGGAACCGGTGTCCACAAAGTGTGACCACATATTTTGCAAATTTTGCATGCTGAAACTTCTCA
ACCAGAAGAAAGGGCCTTCACAGTGTCCTTTATGTAAGAATGATATAACCAAAAGGAGCCTACAAGAAAG
TACGAGATTTAGTCAACTTGTTGAAGAGCTATTGAAAATCATTTGTGCTTTTCAGCTTGACACAGGTTTG
GAGTATGCAAACAGCTATAATTTTGCAAAAAAGGAAAATAACTCTCCTGAACATCTAAAAGATGAAGTTT
CTATCATCCAAAGTATGGGCTACAGAAACCGTGCCAAAAGACTTCTACAGAGTGAACCCGAAAATCCTTC
CTTGCAGGAAACCAGTCTCAGTGTCCAACTCTCTAACCTTGGAACTGTGAGAACTCTGAGGACAAAGCAG
CGGATACAACCTCAAAAGACGTCTGTCTACATTGAATTGGGATCTGATTCTTCTGAAGATACCGTTAATA
AGGCAACTTATTGCAGTGTGGGAGATCAAGAATTGTTACAAATCACCCCTCAAGGAACCAGGGATGAAAT
CAGTTTGGATTCTGCAAAAAAGGCTGCTTGTGAATTTTCTGAGACGGATGTAACAAATACTGAACATCAT
CAACCCAGTAATAATGATTTGAACACCACTGAGAAGCGTGCAGCTGAGAGGCATCCAGAAAAGTATCAGG
GTAGTTCTGTTTCAAACTTGCATGTGGAGCCATGTGGCACAAATACTCATGCCAGCTCATTACAGCATGA
GAACAGCAGTTTATTACTCACTAAAGACAGAATGAATGTAGAAAAGGCTGAATTCTGTAATAAAAGCAAA
CAGCCTGGCTTAGCAAGGAGCCAACATAACAGATGGGCTGGAAGTAAGGAAACATGTAATGATAGGCGGA
CTCCCAGCACAGAAAAAAAGGTAGATCTGAATGCTGATCCCCTGTGTGAGAGAAAAGAATGGAATAAGCA
GAAACTGCCATGCTCAGAGAATCCTAGAGATACTGAAGATGTTCCTTGGATAACACTAAATAGCAGCATT
CAGAAAGTTAATGAGTGGTTTTCCAGAAGTGATGAACTGTTAGGTTCTGATGACTCACATGATGGGGAGT
CTGAATCAAATGCCAAAGTAGCTGATGTATTGGACGTTCTAAATGAGGTAGATGAATATTCTGGTTCTTC
AGAGAAAATAGACTTACTGGCCAGTGATCCTCATGAGGCTTTAATATGTAAAAGTGAAAGAGTTCACTCC
AAATCAGTAGAGAGTAATATTGAAGACAAAATATTTGGGAAAACCTATCGGAAGAAGGCAAGCCTCCCCA
ACTTAAGCCATGTAACTGAAAATCTAATTATAGGAGCATTTGTTACTGAGCCACAGATAATACAAGAGCG
TCCCCTCACAAATAAATTAAAGCGTAAAAGGAGACCTACATCAGGCCTTCATCCTGAGGATTTTATCAAG
AAAGCAGATTTGGCAGTTCAAAAGACTCCTGAAATGATAAATCAGGGAACTAACCAAACGGAGCAGAATG
GTCAAGTGATGAATATTACTAATAGTGGTCATGAGAATAAAACAAAAGGTGATTCTATTCAGAATGAGAA
AAATCCTAACCCAATAGAATCACTCGAAAAAGAATCTGCTTTCAAAACGAAAGCTGAACCTATAAGCAGC
AGTATAAGCAATATGGAACTCGAATTAAATATCCACAATTCAAAAGCACCTAAAAAGAATAGGCTGAGGA
GGAAGTCTTCTACCAGGCATATTCATGCGCTTGAACTAGTAGTCAGTAGAAATCTAAGCCCACCTAATTG
TACTGAATTGCAAATTGATAGTTGTTCTAGCAGTGAAGAGATAAAGAAAAAAAAGTACAACCAAATGCCA
GTCAGGCACAGCAGAAACCTACAACTCATGGAAGGTAAAGAACCTGCAACTGGAGCCAAGAAGAGTAACA
AGCCAAATGAACAGACAAGTAAAAGACATGACAGTGATACTTTCCCAGAGCTGAAGTTAACAAATGCACC
TGGTTCTTTTACTAAGTGTTCAAATACCAGTGAACTTAAAGAATTTGTCAATCCTAGCCTTCCAAGAGAA
GAAAAAGAAGAGAAACTAGAAACAGTTAAAGTGTCTAATAATGCTGAAGACCCCAAAGATCTCATGTTAA
GTGGAGAAAGGGTTTTGCAAACTGAAAGATCTGTAGAGAGTAGCAGTATTTCACTGGTACCTGGTACTGA
TTATGGCACTCAGGAAAGTATCTCGTTACTGGAAGTTAGCACTCTAGGGAAGGCAAAAACAGAACCAAAT
AAATGTGTGAGTCAGTGTGCAGCATTTGAAAACCCCAAGGGACTAATTCATGGTTGTTCCAAAGATAATA
GAAATGACACAGAAGGCTTTAAGTATCCATTGGGACATGAAGTTAACCACAGTCGGGAAACAAGCATAGA
AATGGAAGAAAGTGAACTTGATGCTCAGTATTTGCAGAATACATTCAAGGTTTCAAAGCGCCAGTCATTT
GCTCTGTTTTCAAATCCAGGAAATGCAGAAGAGGAATGTGCAACATTCTCTGCCCACTCTGGGTCCTTAA
AGAAACAAAGTCCAAAAGTCACTTTTGAATGTGAACAAAAGGAAGAAAATCAAGGAAAGAATGAGTCTAA
TATCAAGCCTGTACAGACAGTTAATATCACTGCAGGCTTTCCTGTGGTTGGTCAGAAAGATAAGCCAGTT
GATAATGCCAAATGTAGTATCAAAGGAGGCTCTAGGTTTTGTCTATCATCTCAGTTCAGAGGCAACGAAA
CTGGACTCATTACTCCAAATAAACATGGACTTTTACAAAACCCATATCGTATACCACCACTTTTTCCCAT
CAAGTCATTTGTTAAAACTAAATGTAAGAAAAATCTGCTAGAGGAAAACTTTGAGGAACATTCAATGTCA
CCTGAAAGAGAAATGGGAAATGAGAACATTCCAAGTACAGTGAGCACAATTAGCCGTAATAACATTAGAG
AAAATGTTTTTAAAGGAGCCAGCTCAAGCAATATTAATGAAGTAGGTTCCAGTACTAATGAAGTGGGCTC
CAGTATTAATGAAATAGGTTCCAGTGATGAAAACATTCAAGCAGAACTAGGTAGAAACAGAGGGCCAAAA
TTGAATGCTATGCTTAGATTAGGGGTTTTGCAACCTGAGGTCTATAAACAAAGTCTTCCTGGAAGTAATT
GTAAGCATCCTGAAATAAAAAAGCAAGAATATGAAGAAGTAGTTCAGACTGTTAATACAGATTTCTCTCC
ATATCTGATTTCAGATAACTTAGAACAGCCTATGGGAAGTAGTCATGCATCTCAGGTTTGTTCTGAGACA
CCTGATGACCTGTTAGATGATGGTGAAATAAAGGAAGATACTAGTTTTGCTGAAAATGACATTAAGGAAA
GTTCTGCTGTTTTTAGCAAAAGCGTCCAGAGAGGAGAGCTTAGCAGGAGTCCTAGCCCTTTCACCCATAC
ACATTTGGCTCAGGGTTACCGAAGAGGGGCCAAGAAATTAGAGTCCTCAGAAGAGAACTTATCTAGTGAG
GATGAAGAGCTTCCCTGCTTCCAACACTTGTTATTTGGTAAAGTAAACAATATACCTTCTCAGTCTACTA
GGCATAGCACCGTTGCTACCGAGTGTCTGTCTAAGAACACAGAGGAGAATTTATTATCATTGAAGAATAG
CTTAAATGACTGCAGTAACCAGGTAATATTGGCAAAGGCATCTCAGGAACATCACCTTAGTGAGGAAACA
AAATGTTCTGCTAGCTTGTTTTCTTCACAGTGCAGTGAATTGGAAGACTTGACTGCAAATACAAACACCC
AGGATCCTTTCTTGATTGGTTCTTCCAAACAAATGAGGCATCAGTCTGAAAGCCAGGGAGTTGGTCTGAG
TGACAAGGAATTGGTTTCAGATGATGAAGAAAGAGGAACGGGCTTGGAAGAAAATAATCAAGAAGAGCAA
AGCATGGATTCAAACTTAGGTGAAGCAGCATCTGGGTGTGAGAGTGAAACAAGCGTCTCTGAAGACTGCT
CAGGGCTATCCTCTCAGAGTGACATTTTAACCACTCAGCAGAGGGATACCATGCAACATAACCTGATAAA
GCTCCAGCAGGAAATGGCTGAACTAGAAGCTGTGTTAGAACAGCATGGGAGCCAGCCTTCTAACAGCTAC
CCTTCCATCATAAGTGACTCCTCTGCCCTTGAGGACCTGCGAAATCCAGAACAAAGCACATCAGAAAAAG
CAGTATTAACTTCACAGAAAAGTAGTGAATACCCTATAAGCCAGAATCCAGAAGGCCTTTCTGCTGACAA
GTTTGAGGTGTCTGCAGATAGTTCTACCAGTAAAAATAAAGAACCAGGAGTGGAAAGGTCATCCCCTTCT
AAATGCCCATCATTAGATGATAGGTGGTACATGCACAGTTGCTCTGGGAGTCTTCAGAATAGAAACTACC
CATCTCAAGAGGAGCTCATTAAGGTTGTTGATGTGGAGGAGCAACAGCTGGAAGAGTCTGGGCCACACGA
TTTGACGGAAACATCTTACTTGCCAAGGCAAGATCTAGAGGGAACCCCTTACCTGGAATCTGGAATCAGC
CTCTTCTCTGATGACCCTGAATCTGATCCTTCTGAAGACAGAGCCCCAGAGTCAGCTCGTGTTGGCAACA
TACCATCTTCAACCTCTGCATTGAAAGTTCCCCAATTGAAAGTTGCAGAATCTGCCCAGGGTCCAGCTGC
TGCTCATACTACTGATACTGCTGGGTATAATGCAATGGAAGAAAGTGTGAGCAGGGAGAAGCCAGAATTG
ACAGCTTCAACAGAAAGGGTCAACAAAAGAATGTCCATGGTGGTGTCTGGCCTGACCCCAGAAGAATTTA
TGCTCGTGTACAAGTTTGCCAGAAAACACCACATCACTTTAACTAATCTAATTACTGAAGAGACTACTCA
TGTTGTTATGAAAACACATGCTGAGTTTGTGTGTGAACGGACACTGAAATATTTTCTAGGAATTGCGGGA
GGAAAATGGGTAGTTAGCTATTTCTGGGTGACCCAGTCTATTAAAGAAAGAAAAATGCTGAATGAGCATG
ATTTTGAAGTCAGAGGAGATGTGGTCAATGGAAGAAACCACCAAGGTCCAAAGCGAGCAAGAGAATCCCA
GGACAGAAAGATCTTCAGGGGGCTAGAAATCTGTTGCTATGGGCCCTTCACCAACATGCCCACAGATCAA
CTGGAATGGATGGTACAGCTGTGTGGTGCTTCTGTGGTGAAGGAGCTTTCATCATTCACCCTTGGCACAG
GTGTCCACCCAATTGTGGTTGTGCAGCCAGATGCCTGGACAGAGGACAATGGCTTCCATGCAATTGGGCA
GATGTGTGAGGCACCTGTGGTGACCCGAGAGTGGGTGTTGGACAGTGTAGCACTCTACCAGTGCCAGGAG
CTGGACACCTACCTGATACCCCAGATCCCCCACAGCCACTACACCGGTGGCTCCGCCACCAATTTCAGCC
TGCTCAAGCAGGCTGGCGACGTGGAGGAAAACCCAGGACCTGCGCCGGGTTCGCAATTGGTGTCTAAGGG
CGAAGAGCTGATCAAGGAAAATATGCGTATGAAGGTGGTCATGGAAGGTTCGGTCAACGGCCACCAATTC
AAATGCACAGGTGAAGGAGAAGGCAGACCGTACGAGGGAGTGCAAACCATGAGGATCAAAGTCATCGAGG
GAGGACCCCTGCCATTTGCCTTTGACATTCTTGCCACGTCGTTCATGTATGGCAGCCGTACCTTTATCAA
GTACCCGGCCGACATCCCTGATTTCTTTAAACAGTCCTTTCCTGAGGGTTTTACTTGGGAAAGAGTTACG
AGATACGAAGATGGTGGAGTCGTCACCGTCACGCAGGACACCAGCCTTGAGGATGGCGAGCTCGTCTACA
ACGTCAAGGTCAGAGGGGTAAACTTTCCCTCCAATGGTCCCGTGATGCAGAAGAAGACCAAGGGTTGGGA
GCCTAATACAGAGATGATGTATCCAGCAGATGGTGGTCTGAGAGGATACACTGACATCGCACTGAAAGTT
GATGGTGGTGGCCATCTGCACTGCAACTTCGTGACAACTTACAGGTCAAAAAAGACCGTCGGGAACATCA
AGATGCCCGGTGTCCATGCCGTTGATCACCGCCTGGAAAGGATCGAGGAGAGTGACAATGAAACCTACGT
AGTGCAAAGAGAAGTGGCAGTTGCCAAATACAGCAACCTTGGTGGTGGCATGGACGAGCTGTACAAGTAA
TAGTAAACGCTAGCGTTTAAACCTTCAGGGTGAGTCTATGGGACGCTTGATGTTTTCTTTCCCCTTCTTT
TCTATGGTTAAGTTCATGTCATAGGAAGGGGATAAGTAACAGGGTACAGTTTAGAATGGGAAACAGACGA
ATGATTGCATCAGTGTGGAAGTCTCAGGATCGTTTTAGTTTCTTTTATTTGCTGTTCATAACAATTGTTT
TCTTTTGTTTAATTCTTGCTTTCTTTTTTTTTCTTCTCCGCAATTTTTACTATTATACTTAATGCCTTAA
CATTGTGTATAACAAAAGGAAATATCTCTGAGATACATTAAGTAACTTAAAAAAAAACTTTACACAGTCT
GCCTAGTACATTACTATTTGGAATATATGTGTGCTTATTTGCATATTCATAATCTCCCTACTTTATTTTC
TTTTATTTTTAATTGATACATAATCATTATACATATTTATGGGTTAAAGTGTAATGTTTTAATATGTGTA
CACATATTGACCAAATCAGGGTAATTTTGCATTTGTAATTTTAAAAAATGCTTTCTTCTTTTAATATACT
TTTTTGTTTATCTTATTTCTAATACTTTCCCTAATCTCTTTCTTTCAGGGCAATAATGATACAATGTATC
ATGCCTCTTTGCACCATTCTAAAGAATAACAGTGATAATTTCTGGGTTAAGGCAATAGCAATATCTCTGC
ATATAAATATTTCTGCATATAAATTGTAACTGATGTAAGAGGTTTCATATTGCTAATAGCAGCTACAATC
CAGCTACCATTCTGCTTTTATTTTATGGTTGGGATAAGGCTGGATTATTCTGAGTCCAAGCTAGGCCCTT
TTGCTAATCATGTTCATACCTCTTATCTTCCTCCCACAGCTCCTGGGCAACGTGCTGTTTAAACCCGCTG
ATCAGCCTCGAGCTAGCGTCGACTAATGATAAGTTTAAACGCTAGCGTCGACAATCAACCTCTGGATTAC
AAAATTTGTGAAAGATTGACTGGTATTCTTAACTATGTTGCTCCTTTTACGCTATGTGGATACGCTGCTT
TAATGCCTTTGTATCATGCTATTGCTTCCCGTATGGCCTTCATTTTCTCCTCCTTGTATAAATCCTGGTT
GCTGTCTCTTTATGAGGAGTTGTGGCCCGTTGTCAGGCAACGTGGCGTGGTGTGCACTGTGTTTGCTGAC
GCAACCCCCACTGGTTGGGGCATTGCCACCACCTGTCAGCTCCTTTCCGGGACTTTCGCTTTCCCCCTCC
CTATTGCCACGGCGGAACTCATCGCCGCCTGCCTTGCCCGCTGCTGGACAGGGGCTCGGCTGTTGGGCAC
TGACAATTCCGTGGTGTTGTCGGGGAAGCTGACGTCCTTTCCATGGCTGCTCGCCTGTGTTGCCACCTGG
ATTCTGCGCGGGACGTCCTTCTGCTACGTCCCTTCGGCCCTCAATCCAGCGGACCTTCCTTCCCGCGGCC
TGCTGCCGGCTCTGCGGCCTCTTCCGCGTCTTCGCCTTCGCCCTCAGACGAGTCGGATCTCCCTTTGGGC
CGCCTCCCCGCCTGTAATCTAGATAGTCAGTTTAAACCCGCTGATCAGCCTCGACTGTGCCTTCTAGTTG
CCAGCCATCTGTTGTTTGCCCCTCCCCCGTGCCTTCCTTGACCCTGGAAGGTGCCACTCCCACTGTCCTT
TCCTAATAAAATGAGGAAATTGCATCGCATTGTCTGAGTAGGTGTCATTCTATTCTGGGGGGTGGGGTGG
GGCAGGACAGCAAGGGGGGGGATTGGGAAGACAATAGCAGGCATGCTGGGGATGCGGTGGGCTCTATGGC
TTCTCTCGAGGTCAGGCAACATCACCCCTTCCCTGGGTAGGTGTGTGGGTGGAGGGGCTGTGGGTTCCTT
AGCCTCTCTCCTAAGCCAAACCCAGCAAACGGCTGCCTTGGCAACCCCTCAGGGATGACAGCACTGCCAT
GCTCTCTGGCAGGCATAATGTTGCCACTGTGCCTGAGGCCAACACCCTGCGTCGGGCTGCAAACATCCAT
TCCCTTCCCTGTGGGGAGGGAGGCTCTGGGGGCCTTAGTGGGAGACTCTGGACAGGGCCAAGAGACTGTT
GTATGCACACTGCCTCCAGCCTGTCAAGAAGGCGGCGTGCCTGGCATCCCTTCTACTGGTGATTGGTGCA
GATCCCTTAGCTTTTTAAAGCTTCCTTGTTTTGTCTGATCACACACAGCAGAGCTGCCCTGTATTTGGCA
GTTGGCAGACAGACCCATCACTCCCCACCATGTCCACAGTCACTTGTGCATCCTTTCCTATAACATCCTT
GTCAGGAGCTTGGTATTAGAGGGAGTTGTTTAAGAGTGGCATAGAAAGCCCCCATATTATCCTTCCCAAG
GTCTTGGGACAGGGTGGGAAATGTTCATCTTAAATTTGTAAAATGGCATCATTAGTACAGGGTGAAGAAG
GTGACTCAAGTAGTCAAGGTGGATTGAGGTCAGGAATCTGTCTATACCAGATTGGTCCTGGGCATTTTGG
TGGATGGATGTGGGGCTTGCACTGTGTGGTTGAGAGGCCTTATAAGGTTGCCCTCCTGGAGGTACCCTGG
GCCTCATGGGCCTTCCGCTCACTGCCCGCTTTCCAGTCGGGAAACCTGTCCCCCCGGTCAGGCAACATCA
CCC
Features (pLannotate 1.2.2; 18 found; start..end, strand, type, name):
     53..93      -  rep_origin     RSF ori (fragment): Plasmids containing the RSF 1030 origin of replication can be propagated in E. coli cells that contain additional plasmids with compatible origins.
    171..759     -  rep_origin     ori: high-copy-number ColE1/pMB1/pBR322/pUC origin of replication
    930..1790    -  CDS            AmpR: β-lactamase; bla; confers resistance to ampicillin, carbenicillin, and related antibiotics
   1791..1895    -  promoter       AmpR promoter: bla
   1921..2052    -  rep_origin     M13 ori (fragment): M13 bacteriophage origin of replication; arrow indicates direction of (+) strand synthesis
   2073..2227    -  CDS            lacZα (fragment): LacZα fragment of β-galactosidase; lacZ fragment
   2261..2279    +  promoter       T7 promoter: promoter for bacteriophage T7 RNA polymerase
   2317..2397    +  CDS            HBEGF (fragment): HBEGF_CHLAE - Also known as DTR, HEGFL. Experimental evidence at protein level: Swiss-Prot protein existence level 1. Growth factor that mediates its effects via EGFR, ERBB2 and ERBB4. Required for normal cardiac valve formation and normal heart function. Promotes smooth muscle cell proliferation. May be involved in macrophage-mediated cellular proliferation. It is mitogenic for fibroblasts, but not endothelial cells. It is able to bind EGF receptor/EGFR with higher affinity than EGF itself and is a far more potent mitogen for smooth muscle cells than EGF. Also acts as a diphtheria toxin recep
   3073..3140    +  misc_feature   Ad SA (fragment): adenovirus major late transcript splice acceptor (Friedrich and Soriano, 1991)
   3140..3364    +  CDS            HBEGF (fragment): HBEGF_CHLAE - Also known as DTR, HEGFL. Experimental evidence at protein level: Swiss-Prot protein existence level 1. Growth factor that mediates its effects via EGFR, ERBB2 and ERBB4. Required for normal cardiac valve formation and normal heart function. Promotes smooth muscle cell proliferation. May be involved in macrophage-mediated cellular proliferation. It is mitogenic for fibroblasts, but not endothelial cells. It is able to bind EGF receptor/EGFR with higher affinity than EGF itself and is a far more potent mitogen for smooth muscle cells than EGF. Also acts as a diphtheria toxin recep
   3443..3508    +  CDS            3xFLAG: three tandem FLAG® epitope tags, followed by an enterokinase cleavage site
   3534..3551    +  protein_bind   attB1 (fragment): mutant version of attB; core recombination site for the Gateway® BP reaction BP Clonase™
   3557..9142    +  CDS            BRCA1: BRCA1_HUMAN - Also known as RNF53. Experimental evidence at protein level: Swiss-Prot protein existence level 1. E3 ubiquitin-protein ligase that specifically mediates the formation of 'Lys-6'-linked polyubiquitin chains and plays a central role in DNA repair by facilitating cellular responses to DNA damage (PubMed:12890688, PubMed:14976165, PubMed:16818604, PubMed:17525340, PubMed:12887909, PubMed:10500182, PubMed:19261748). It is unclear whether it also mediates the formation of other types of polyubiquitin chains (PubMed:12890688). The BRCA1-BARD1 heterodimer coordinates a diverse range of
   9228..9937    +  CDS            mRuby3 (fragment): monomeric red fluorescent protein derived from mRuby2, with improved brightness and photostability (Bajar et al., 2016)
   9970..10058   +  intron         β-globin intron (fragment): internally truncated intron from human β-globin
  10428..10819   +  intron         β-globin intron (fragment): internally truncated intron from human β-globin
  10903..11491   +  misc_feature   WPRE: woodchuck hepatitis virus posttranscriptional regulatory element
  11535..11646   +  polyA_signal   bGH poly(A) signal: bovine growth hormone polyadenylation signal
