[The description below was written by a language model from this plasmid's Addgene catalogue record and pLannotate feature annotations shown in this document.]
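Description:
pKlab1154-HBEGF-2a-3xFLAG-BRCA1(full-length)-D1692H-2a-mRuby3-HBBIVS2-WPRE is a 12.6 kb CRISPR knock-in donor built on the Xential template for integration at the human HBEGF locus. In bacteria it is maintained as a high-copy plasmid through a ColE1/pUC-type origin and selected with ampicillin via the β-lactamase gene. Remnants of a cloning backbone (M13 origin and lacZα fragments, and a T7 promoter) are also annotated.

No mammalian promoter is annotated in the payload, which is consistent with a donor designed to be expressed from the endogenous HBEGF locus after integration. An upstream HBEGF fragment is followed by an adenovirus major late splice acceptor and a second HBEGF coding fragment, which the record describes as mutated exon 4 plus exon 5. HBEGF is the diphtheria toxin receptor, so in this type of design the mutated exon is generally meant to let correctly edited cells be enriched by toxin selection, though the record lists it only as a selectable marker. According to the construct name, 2A peptides link this HBEGF segment to N-terminally 3xFLAG-tagged full-length human BRCA1 carrying the D1692H substitution, and then to the red fluorescent reporter mRuby3, so three separate proteins should arise from one transcript. The catalogue lists the tag as 3xFLAG-V5, but only 3xFLAG is annotated, alongside a residual attB1 fragment. The catalogue also names the fluorescent marker "mRuby9", whereas the name and feature table indicate mRuby3.

Downstream of mRuby3 lie human β-globin intron (HBBIVS2) sequences, which the depositor states improve stable integration into cell lines, followed by a WPRE to enhance transcript expression and a bGH polyadenylation signal. The plasmid is intended for generating cell lines that stably express this BRCA1 variant, in the context of work on HSP90 buffering of deleterious BRCA1 variation.
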