Addgene plasmid #248994: pKlab1154-HBEGF-2a-3xFLAG-BRCA1(full-length)-D1692H-2a-mRuby3-HBBIVS2-WPRE
Purpose: This plasmid expresses the BRCA1 sequence with D1692H mutation, the construct includes a HBBIVS2 intron sequence at the 3' end of the mRuby sequence to improve the stable integration into cell lines
Depositing lab: Georgios Karras. Depositing organization: University of Texas MD Anderson Cancer Center. Publication: HSP90 buffers deleterious genetic variations in BRCA1. Gracia B, Zhang XH, Montes P, Pham TC, Huang M, Chen J, Karras GI. Mol Cell. 2025 Nov 19:S1097-2765(25)00867-6. doi: 10.1016/j.molcel.2025.10.026. PubMed 41265458.
Backbone
  Vector backbone: Xential template for knock-in at the HBEGF locus
  Vector type: CRISPR
  Selectable markers: HBEGF(Exon4mut&Exon5), mRuby9
Growth in bacteria
  Bacterial resistance: Ampicillin, 100 μg/mL
  Growth temperature: 37°C
  Growth strain: DH5alpha
  Copy number: High Copy
Gene/Insert
  Gene/Insert name: BRCA1
  Species: H. sapiens (human)
  Mutation: D1692H
  Entrez Gene: BRCA1 (a.k.a. BRCAI, BRCC1, BROVCA1, FANCS, IRIS, PNCA4, PPP1R53, PSCP, RNF53)
  Tag / fusion protein: 3x-FLAG-V5 (N terminal on insert)
  Cloning method: Gibson Cloning
Terms and licenses: Academic/Nonprofit Terms; Industry Terms: Not Available to Industry
How to cite: pKlab1154-HBEGF-2a-3xFLAG-BRCA1(full-length)-D1692H-2a-mRuby3-HBBIVS2-WPRE was a gift from Georgios Karras (Addgene plasmid # 248994 ; http://n2t.net/addgene:248994 ; RRID:Addgene_248994)
